>Addgene plasmid #76654 | MAP3K5 gRNA (BRDN0001148435) | addgene full sequence | sequence record 186246 | Addgene Assembled Sequence
CCCGGGTGCAAAGATGGATAAAGTTTTAAACAGAGAGGAATCTTTGCAGCTAATGGACCTTCTAGGTCTT
GAAAGGAGTGGGAATTGGCTCCGGTGCCCGTCAGTGGGCAGAGCGCACATCGCCCACAGTCCCCGAGAAG
TTGGGGGGAGGGGTCGGCAATTGATCCGGTGCCTAGAGAAGGTGGCGCGGGGTAAACTGGGAAAGTGATG
TCGTGTACTGGCTCCGCCTTTTTCCCGAGGGTGGGGGAGAACCGTATATAAGTGCAGTAGTCGCCGTGAA
CGTTCTTTTTCGCAACGGGTTTGCCGCCAGAACACAGGTAAGTGCCGTGTGTGGTTCCCGCGGGCCTGGC
CTCTTTACGGGTTATGGCCCTTGCGTGCCTTGAATTACTTCCACCTGGCTGCAGTACGTGATTCTTGATC
CCGAGCTTCGGGTTGGAAGTGGGTGGGAGAGTTCGAGGCCTTGCGCTTAAGGAGCCCCTTCGCCTCGTGC
TTGAGTTGAGGCCTGGCCTGGGCGCTGGGGCCGCCGCGTGCGAATCTGGTGGCACCTTCGCGCCTGTCTC
GCTGCTTTCGATAAGTCTCTAGCCATTTAAAATTTTTGATGACCTGCTGCGACGCTTTTTTTCTGGCAAG
ATAGTCTTGTAAATGCGGGCCAAGATCTGCACACTGGTATTTCGGTTTTTGGGGCCGCGGGCGGCGACGG
GGCCCGTGCGTCCCAGCGCACATGTTCGGCGAGGCGGGGCCTGCGAGCGCGGCCACCGAGAATCGGACGG
GGGTAGTCTCAAGCTGGCCGGCCTGCTCTGGTGCCTGGCCTCGCGCCGCCGTGTATCGCCCCGCCCTGGG
CGGCAAGGCTGGCCCGGTCGGCACCAGTTGCGTGAGCGGAAAGATGGCCGCTTCCCGGCCCTGCTGCAGG
GAGCTCAAAATGGAGGACGCGGCGCTCGGGAGAGCGGGCGGGTGAGTCACCCACACAAAGGAAAAGGGCC
TTTCCGTCCTCAGCCGTCGCTTCATGTGACTCCACGGAGTACCGGGCGCCGTCCAGGCACCTCGATTAGT
TCTCGAGCTTTTGGAGTACGTCGTCTTTAGGTTGGGGGGAGGGGTTTTATGCGATGGAGTTTCCCCACAC
TGAGTGGGTGGAGACTGAAGTTAGGCCAGCTTGGCACTTGATGTAATTCTCCTTGGAATTTGCCCTTTTT
GAGTTTGGATCTTGGTTCATTCTCAAGCCTCAGACAGTGGTTCAAAGTTTTTTTCTTCCATTTCAGGTGT
CGTGACGTACGGCCACCATGACCGAGTACAAGCCCACGGTGCGCCTCGCCACCCGCGACGACGTCCCCAG
GGCCGTACGCACCCTCGCCGCCGCGTTCGCCGACTACCCCGCCACGCGCCACACCGTCGATCCGGACCGC
CACATCGAGCGGGTCACCGAGCTGCAAGAACTCTTCCTCACGCGCGTCGGGCTCGACATCGGCAAGGTGT
GGGTCGCGGACGACGGCGCCGCCGTGGCGGTCTGGACCACGCCGGAGAGCGTCGAAGCGGGGGCGGTGTT
CGCCGAGATCGGCCCGCGCATGGCCGAGTTGAGCGGTTCCCGGCTGGCCGCGCAGCAACAGATGGAAGGC
CTCCTGGCGCCGCACCGGCCCAAGGAGCCCGCGTGGTTCCTGGCCACCGTCGGAGTCTCGCCCGACCACC
AGGGCAAGGGTCTGGGCAGCGCCGTCGTGCTCCCCGGAGTGGAGGCGGCCGAGCGCGCCGGGGTGCCCGC
CTTCCTGGAGACCTCCGCGCCCCGCAACCTCCCCTTCTACGAGCGGCTCGGCTTCACCGTCACCGCCGAC
GTCGAGGTGCCCGAAGGACCGCGCACCTGGTGCATGACCCGCAAGCCCGGTGCCTGAACGCGTTAAGTCG
ACAATCAACCTCTGGATTACAAAATTTGTGAAAGATTGACTGGTATTCTTAACTATGTTGCTCCTTTTAC
GCTATGTGGATACGCTGCTTTAATGCCTTTGTATCATGCTATTGCTTCCCGTATGGCTTTCATTTTCTCC
TCCTTGTATAAATCCTGGTTGCTGTCTCTTTATGAGGAGTTGTGGCCCGTTGTCAGGCAACGTGGCGTGG
TGTGCACTGTGTTTGCTGACGCAACCCCCACTGGTTGGGGCATTGCCACCACCTGTCAGCTCCTTTCCGG
GACTTTCGCTTTCCCCCTCCCTATTGCCACGGCGGAACTCATCGCCGCCTGCCTTGCCCGCTGCTGGACA
GGGGCTCGGCTGTTGGGCACTGACAATTCCGTGGTGTTGTCGGGGAAATCATCGTCCTTTCCTTGGCTGC
TCGCCTGTGTTGCCACCTGGATTCTGCGCGGGACGTCCTTCTGCTACGTCCCTTCGGCCCTCAATCCAGC
GGACCTTCCTTCCCGCGGCCTGCTGCCGGCTCTGCGGCCTCTTCCGCGTCTTCGCCTTCGCCCTCAGACG
AGTCGGATCTCCCTTTGGGCCGCCTCCCCGCGTCGACTTTAAGACCAATGACTTACAAGGCAGCTGTAGA
TCTTAGCCACTTTTTAAAAGAAAAGGGGGGACTGGAAGGGCTAATTCACTCCCAACGAAGACAAGATCTG
CTTTTTGCTTGTACTGGGTCTCTCTGGTTAGACCAGATCTGAGCCTGGGAGCTCTCTGGCTAACTAGGGA
ACCCACTGCTTAAGCCTCAATAAAGCTTGCCTTGAGTGCTTCAAGTAGTGTGTGCCCGTCTGTTGTGTGA
CTCTGGTAACTAGAGATCCCTCAGACCCTTTTAGTCAGTGTGGAAAATCTCTAGCAGTACGTATAGTAGT
TCATGTCATCTTATTATTCAGTATTTATAACTTGCAAAGAAATGAATATCAGAGAGTGAGAGGAACTTGT
TTATTGCAGCTTATAATGGTTACAAATAAAGCAATAGCATCACAAATTTCACAAATAAAGCATTTTTTTC
ACTGCATTCTAGTTGTGGTTTGTCCAAACTCATCAATGTATCTTATCATGTCTGGCTCTAGCTATCCCGC
CCCTAACTCCGCCCATCCCGCCCCTAACTCCGCCCAGTTCCGCCCATTCTCCGCCCCATGGCTGACTAAT
TTTTTTTATTTATGCAGAGGCCGAGGCCGCCTCGGCCTCTGAGCTATTCCAGAAGTAGTGAGGAGGCTTT
TTTGGAGGCCTAGGGACGTACCCAATTCGCCCTATAGTGAGTCGTATTACGCGCGCTCACTGGCCGTCGT
TTTACAACGTCGTGACTGGGAAAACCCTGGCGTTACCCAACTTAATCGCCTTGCAGCACATCCCCCTTTC
GCCAGCTGGCGTAATAGCGAAGAGGCCCGCACCGATCGCCCTTCCCAACAGTTGCGCAGCCTGAATGGCG
AATGGG
[124 nt withheld, positions 3367-3490]
C
[91 nt withheld, positions 3492-3582]
A
[49 nt withheld, positions 3584-3632]
CCTTTGACGTTGGAGTCCACGTTCTTT
[37 nt withheld, positions 3660-3696]
ACCCTATCTCGGTCTATTCTTTTGATTTATAAGGGATTTTGCCGATTTCGGCCTATTGGTTAAAAAATGA
GCTGATTTAACAAAAATTTAACGCGAATTTTAACAAAATATTAACGCTTACAATTTAGGTGGCACTTTTC
GGGGAAATGTGCGCGGAACCCCTATTTGTTTATTTTTCTAAATACATTCAAATATGTATCCGCTCATGAG
ACAATAACCCTGATAAATGCTTCAATAATATTGAAAAAGGAAGAGTATGAGTATTCAACATTTCCGTGTC
GCCCTTATTCCCTTTTTTGCGGCATTTTGCCTTCCTGTTTTTGCTCACCCAGAAACGCTGGTGAAAGTAA
AAGATGCTGAAGATCAGTTGGGTGCACGAGTGGGTTACATCGAACTGGATCTCAACAGCGGTAAGATCCT
TGAGAGTTTTCGCCCCGAAGAACGTTTTCCAATGATGAGCACTTTTAAAGTTCTGCTATGTGGCGCGGTA
TTATCCCGTATTGACGCCGGGCAAGAGCAACTCGGTCGCCGCATACACTATTCTCAGAATGACTTGGTTG
AGTACTCACCAGTCACAGAAAAGCATCTTACGGATGGCATGACAGTAAGAGAATTATGCAGTGCTGCCAT
AACCATGAGTGATAACACTGCGGCCAACTTACTTCTGACAACGATCGGAGGACCGAAGGAGCTAACCGCT
TTTTTGCACAACATGGGGGATCATGTAACTCGCCTTGATCGTTGGGAACCGGAGCTGAATGAAGCCATAC
CAAACGACGAGCGTGACACCACGATGCCTGTAGCAATGGCAACAACGTTGCGCAAACTATTAACTGGCGA
ACTACTTACTCTAGCTTCCCGGCAACAATTAATAGACTGGATGGAGGCGGATAAAGTTGCAGGACCACTT
CTGCGCTCGGCCCTTCCGGCTGGCTGGTTTATTGCTGATAAATCTGGAGCCGGTGAGCGTGGGTCTCGCG
GTATCATTGCAGCACTGGGGCCAGATGGTAAGCCCTCCCGTATCGTAGTTATCTACACGACGGGGAGTCA
GGCAACTATGGATGAACGAAATAGACAGATCGCTGAGATAGGTGCCTCACTGATTAAGCATTGGTAACTG
TCAGACCAAGTTTACTCATATATACTTTAGATTGATTTAAAACTTCATTTTTAATTTAAAAGGATCTAGG
TGAAGATCCTTTTTGATAATCTCATGACCAAAATCCCTTAACGTGAGTTTTCGTTCCACTGAGCGTCAGA
CCCCGTAGAAAAGATCAAAGGATCTTCTTGAGATCCTTTTTTTCTGCGCGTAATCTGCTGCTTGCAAACA
AAAAAACCACCGCTACCAGCGGTGGTTTGTTTGCCGGATCAAGAGCTACCAACTCTTTTTCCGAAGGTAA
CTGGCTTCAGCAGAGCGCAGATACCAAATACTGTTCTTCTAGTGTAGCCGTAGTTAGGCCACCACTTCAA
GAACTCTGTAGCACCGCCTACATACCTCGCTCTGCTAATCCTGTTACCAGTGGCTGCTGCCAGTGGCGAT
AAGTCGTGTCTTACCGGGTTGGACTCAAGACGATAGTTACCGGATAAGGCGCAGCGGTCGGGCTGAACGG
GGGGTTCGTGCACACAGCCCAGCTTGGAGCGAACGACCTACACCGAACTGAGATACCTACAGCGTGAGCT
ATGAGAAAGCGCCACGCTTCCCGAAGGGAGAAAGGCGGACAGGTATCCGGTAAGCGGCAGGGTCGGAACA
GGAGAGCGCACGAGGGAGCTTCCAGGGGGAAACGCCTGGTATCTTTATAGTCCTGTCGGGTTTCGCCACC
TCTGACTTGAGCGTCGATTTTTGTGATGCTCGTCAGGGGGGCGGAGCCTATGGAAAAACGCCAGCAACGC
GGCCTTTTTACGGTTCCTGGCCTTTTGCTGGCCTTTTGCTCACATGTTCTTTCCTGCGTTATCCCCTGAT
TCTGTGGATAACCGTATTACCGCCTTTGAGTGAGCTGATACCGCTCGCCGCAGCCGAACGACCGAGCGCA
GCGAGTCAGTGAGCGAGGAAGCGGAAGAGCGCCCAATACGCAAACCGCCTCTCCCCGCGCGTTGGCCGAT
TCATTAATGCAGCTGGCACGACAGGTTTCCCGACTGGAAAGCGGGCAGTGAGCGCAACGCAATTAATGTG
AGTTAGCTCACTCATTAGGCACCCCAGGCTTTACACTTTATGCTTCCGGCTCGTATGTTGTGTGGAATTG
TGAGCGGATAACAATTTCACACAGGAAACAGCTATGACCATGATTACGCCAAGCGCGCAATTAACCCTCA
CTAAAGGGAACAAAAGCTGGAGCTGCAAGCTTAATGTAGTCTTATGCAATACTCTTGTAGTCTTGCAACA
TGGTAACGATGAGTTAGCAACATGCCTTACAAGGAGAGAAAAAGCACCGTGCATGCCGATTGGTGGAAGT
AAGGTGGTACGATCGTGCCTTATTAGGAAGGCAACAGACGGGTCTGACATGGATTGGACGAACCACTGAA
TTGCCGCATTGCAGAGATATTGTATTTAAGTGCCTAGCTCGATACATAAACGGGTCTCTCTGGTTAGACC
AGATCTGAGCCTGGGAGCTCTCTGGCTAACTAGGGAACCCACTGCTTAAGCCTCAATAAAGCTTGCCTTG
AGTGCTTCAAGTAGTGTGTGCCCGTCTGTTGTGTGACTCTGGTAACTAGAGATCCCTCAGACCCTTTTAG
TCAGTGTGGAAAATCTCTAGCAGTGGCGCCCGAACAGGGACTTGAAAGCGAAAGGGAAACCAGAGGAGCT
CTCTCGACGCAGGACTCGGCTTGCTGAAGCGCGCACGGCAAGAGGCGAGGGGCGGCGACTGGTGAGTACG
CCAAAAATTTTGACTAGCGGAGGCTAGAAGGAGAGAGATGGGTGCGAGAGCGTCAGTATTAAGCGGGGGA
GAATTAGATCGCGATGGGAAAAAATTCGGTTAAGGCCAGGGGGAAAGAAAAAATATAAATTAAAACATAT
AGTATGGGCAAGCAGGGAGCTAGAACGATTCGCAGTTAATCCTGGCCTGTTAGAAACATCAGAAGGCTGT
AGACAAATACTGGGACAGCTACAACCATCCCTTCAGACAGGATCAGAAGAACTTAGATCATTATATAATA
CAGTAGCAACCCTCTATTGTGTGCATCAAAGGATAGAGATAAAAGACACCAAGGAAGCTTTAGACAAGAT
AGAGGAAGAGCAAAACAAAAGTAAGACCACCGCACAGCAAGCGGCCGCTGATCTTCAGACCTGGAGGAGG
AGATATGAGGGACAATTGGAGAAGTGAATTATATAAATATAAAGTAGTAAAAATTGAACCATTAGGAGTA
GCACCCACCAAGGCAAAGAGAAGAGTGGTGCAGAGAGAAAAAAGAGCAGTGGGAATAGGAGCTTTGTTCC
TTGGGTTCTTGGGAGCAGCAGGAAGCACTATGGGCGCAGCGTCAATGACGCTGACGGTACAGGCCAGACA
ATTATTGTCTGGTATAGTGCAGCAGCAGAACAATTTGCTGAGGGCTATTGAGGCGCAACAGCATCTGTTG
CAACTCACAGTCTGGGGCATCAAGCAGCTCCAGGCAAGAATCCTGGCTGTGGAAAGATACCTAAAGGATC
AACAGCTCCTGGGGATTTGGGGTTGCTCTGGAAAACTCATTTGCACCACTGCTGTGCCTTGGAATGCTAG
TTGGAGTAATAAATCTCTGGAACAGATTTGGAATCACACGACCTGGATGGAGTGGGACAGAGAAATTAAC
AATTACACAAGCTTAATACACTCCTTAATTGAAGAATCGCAAAACCAGCAAGAAAAGAATGAACAAGAAT
TATTGGAATTAGATAAATGGGCAAGTTTGTGGAATTGGTTTAACATAACAAATTGGCTGTGGTATATAAA
ATTATTCATAATGATAGTAGGAGGCTTGGTAGGTTTAAGAATAGTTTTTGCTGTACTTTCTATAGTGAAT
AGAGTTAGGCAGGGATATTCACCATTATCGTTTCAGACCCACCTCCCAACCCCGAGGGGACCCAGAGAGG
GCCTATTTCCCATGATTCCTTCATATTTGCATATACGATACAAGGCTGTTAGAGAGATAATTAGAATTAA
TTTGACTGTAAACACAAAGATATTAGTACAAAATACGTGACGTAGAAAGTAATAATTTCTTGGGTAGTTT
GCAGTTTTAAAATTATGTTTTAAAATGGACTATCATATGCTTACCGTAACTTGAAAGTATTTCGATTTCT
TGGCTTTATATATCTTGTGGAAAGGACGAAACACCGGGGCAGCCGACGGACCACGGGTTTTAGAGCTAGA
AATAGCAAGTTAAAATAAGGCTAGTCCGTTATCAACTTGAAAAAGTGGCACCGAGTCGGTGCTTTTTTAA
GCTTGGCGTAACTAGATCTTGAGACAAATGGCAGTATTCATCCACAATTTTAAAAGAAAAGGGGGGATTG
GGGGGTACAGTGCAGGGGAAAGAATAGTAGACATAATAGCAACAGACATACAAACTAAAGAATTACAAAA
ACAAATTACAAAAATTCAAAATTTTCGGGTTTATTACAGGGACAGCAGAGATCCACTTTGGCGCCGGCTC
GAGGGGG
Features (pLannotate 1.2.2; 29 found; start..end, strand, type, name):
     14..80      +  CDS            small t antigen (fragment): SV40 (simian virus 40) small t antigen
    106..317     +  promoter       EF-1α core promoter: core promoter for human elongation factor EF-1α
    318..1256    +  intron         EF-1α intron A: intron upstream of the start codon of human EF-1α
   1278..1877    +  CDS            PuroR (fragment): puromycin N-acetyltransferase; pac from Streptomyces; confers resistance to puromycin
   1893..2481    +  misc_feature   WPRE: woodchuck hepatitis virus posttranscriptional regulatory element
   2532..2551    +  misc_feature   cPPT/CTS (fragment): central polypurine tract and central termination sequence of HIV-1
   2553..2786    +  LTR            3' LTR (ΔU3): self-inactivating 3' long terminal repeat (LTR) from HIV-1
   2864..2985    +  polyA_signal   SV40 poly(A) signal: SV40 polyadenylation signal
   3025..3160    +  rep_origin     SV40 ori: SV40 origin of replication
   3181..3199    -  promoter       T7 promoter: promoter for bacteriophage T7 RNA polymerase
   3207..3362    +  CDS            lacZα (fragment): LacZα fragment of β-galactosidase; lacZ fragment
   3367..3795    +  rep_origin     f1 ori (sequence partly withheld): f1 bacteriophage origin of replication; arrow indicates direction of (+) strand synthesis
   3848..3952    +  promoter       AmpR promoter: bla
   3953..4813    +  CDS            AmpR: β-lactamase; bla; confers resistance to ampicillin, carbenicillin, and related antibiotics
   4984..5572    +  rep_origin     ori: high-copy-number ColE1/pMB1/pBR322/pUC origin of replication
   5755..5847    +  CDS            lacI (fragment): lac repressor; lacI; The lac repressor binds to the lac operator to inhibit transcription in E. coli. This inhibition can be relieved by adding lactose or isopropyl-β-D-thiogalactopyranoside (IPTG).
   5860..5881    +  protein_bind   CAP binding site: CAP binding activates transcription in the presence of cAMP. E. coli catabolite activator protein
   5896..5926    +  promoter       lac promoter: promoter for the E. coli lac operon
   5934..5950    +  protein_bind   lac operator: The lac repressor binds to the lac operator to inhibit transcription in E. coli. This inhibition can be relieved by adding lactose or isopropyl-β-D-thiogalactopyranoside (IPTG). lac repressor encoded by lacI
   5995..6013    +  promoter       T3 promoter: promoter for bacteriophage T3 RNA polymerase
   6041..6267    +  promoter       RSV promoter: Rous sarcoma virus enhancer/promoter
   6268..6448    +  LTR            5' LTR (truncated): truncated 5' long terminal repeat (LTR) from HIV-1
   6495..6620    +  misc_feature   HIV-1 Ψ: packaging signal of human immunodeficiency virus type 1
   6604..6967    +  CDS            HIV-1 gag (fragment): gag protein from human immunodeficiency virus 1; gag
   7113..7346    +  misc_feature   RRE: The Rev response element (RRE) of HIV-1 allows for Rev-dependent mRNA export from the nucleus to the cytoplasm.
   7723..7749    +  CDS            Rev (fragment): human immunodeficiency virus 1 (HIV-1) Rev protein; rev; enhances nuclear export of unspliced and incompletely spliced viral mRNAs
   7753..7993    +  promoter       U6 promoter: RNA polymerase III promoter for human U6 snRNA
   8023..8098    +  misc_RNA       gRNA scaffold: guide RNA scaffold for the Streptococcus pyogenes CRISPR/Cas9 system
   8154..8271    +  misc_feature   cPPT/CTS: central polypurine tract and central termination sequence of HIV-1
