[The description below was written by a language model from this plasmid's Addgene catalogue record and pLannotate feature annotations shown in this document.]
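Description:
MAP3K5 gRNA (BRDN0001148435) is a third-generation lentiviral CRISPR guide plasmid built on the lentiGuide-Puro backbone, carrying a single guide RNA directed against human MAP3K5 (also known as ASK1, MAPKKK5 or MEKK5), designed against the NM_005923.3 reference transcript. It is propagated in E. coli as a high-copy plasmid through a ColE1/pUC-type origin with ampicillin selection from the β-lactamase gene. An f1 origin, an SV40 origin and remnants of lac and phage promoter elements are also annotated in the backbone of the 8,323 nt assembled sequence.

The transfer cassette is framed by an RSV promoter fused to a truncated HIV-1 5' LTR, which drives Tat-independent production of the viral genomic RNA, and a self-inactivating ΔU3 3' LTR followed by an SV40 polyadenylation signal. Between them lie the Ψ packaging signal with a partial gag sequence, the Rev response element for nuclear export of the genomic RNA, and a cPPT/CTS. The human U6 RNA polymerase III promoter transcribes the targeting spacer joined to the Streptococcus pyogenes Cas9 guide scaffold. Downstream, the EF-1α core promoter with its intron A drives puromycin N-acetyltransferase, so transduced mammalian cells can be selected with puromycin, and a WPRE enhances expression of this transcript.

The plasmid does not encode Cas9, so it must be used with a separate Cas9 vector such as lentiCas9-Blast, or in cells that already express Cas9, to disrupt MAP3K5. It is an individual clone from a human kinome guide library associated with work on optimised sgRNA design.
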