Addgene plasmid #76654: MAP3K5 gRNA (BRDN0001148435)
Purpose: 3rd generation lentiviral gRNA plasmid targeting human MAP3K5
Depositing lab: John Doench & David Root. Depositing organization: Broad Institute. Publication: Optimized sgRNA design to maximize activity and minimize off-target effects of CRISPR-Cas9. Doench JG, Fusi N, Sullender M, Hegde M, Vaimberg EW, Donovan KF, Smith I, Tothova Z, Wilen C, Orchard R, Virgin HW, Listgarten J, Root DE. Nat Biotechnol. 2016 Jan 18. doi: 10.1038/nbt.3437. PubMed 26780180.
Backbone
  Vector backbone: lentiGuide-Puro
  Backbone manufacturer: Zhang Lab (Addgene plasmid # 52963)
  Vector type: Mammalian Expression, Lentiviral, CRISPR
  Selectable markers: Puromycin
Growth in bacteria
  Bacterial resistance: Ampicillin, 100 μg/mL
  Growth temperature: 37°C
  Growth strain: DH5alpha
  Copy number: High Copy
Gene/Insert
  Gene/Insert name: MAP3K5 (alt names: MAP3K5; NM_005923.3)
  gRNA/shRNA sequence: GGGCAGCCGACGGACCACGG
  Species: H. sapiens (human)
  Entrez Gene: MAP3K5 (a.k.a. ASK1, MAPKKK5, MEKK5)
  Promoter: hU6
  Cloning method: Unknown
  Sequencing primers: 5′ U6-F; 3′ pS2-R
Terms and licenses: Academic/Nonprofit Terms; Industry Terms: Not Available to Industry
Depositor comments: The gRNA was designed to target the following Genbank reference sequence(s): NM_005923.3. Note that this plasmid does NOT contain Cas9. It should be used in conjunction with lentiCas9-Blast (Addgene #52962) or otherwise with cell lines already expressing Cas9. Browse the full kinome gRNA library at http://www.addgene.org/pooled-library/broadgpp-human-kinome/ or visit http://www.broadinstitute.org/rnai/public/ for detailed protocols and information.
How to cite: MAP3K5 gRNA (BRDN0001148435) was a gift from John Doench & David Root (Addgene plasmid # 76654 ; http://n2t.net/addgene:76654 ; RRID:Addgene_76654)
