>Addgene plasmid #76654 | MAP3K5 gRNA (BRDN0001148435) | depositor partial sequence | sequence record 144114 | Target Sequence
GGGCAGCCGACGGACCACGG
