>Addgene plasmid #76654 | MAP3K5 gRNA (BRDN0001148435) | addgene partial sequence | sequence record 186245 | hU6-F
AAGTAATAATTTCTTGGGTAGTTTGCAGTTTTAAAATTATGTTTTAAAATGGACTATCATATGCTTACCG
TAACTTGAAAGTATTTCGATTTCTTGGCTTTATATATCTTGTGGAAAGGACGAAACACCGGGGCAGCCGA
CGGACCACGGGTTTTAGAGCTAGAAATAGCAAGTTAAAATAAGGCTAGTCCGTTATCAACTTGAAAAAGT
GGCACCGAGTCGGTGCTTTTTTAAGCTTGGCGTAACTAGATCTTGAGACAAATGGCAGTATTCATCCACA
ATTTTAAAAGAAAAGGGGGGATTGGGGGGTACAGTGCAGGGGAAAGAATAGTAGACATAATAGCAACAGA
CATACAAACTAAAGAATTACAAAAACAAATTACAAAAATTCAAAATTTTCGGGTTTATTACAGGGACAGC
AGAGATCCACTTTGGCGCCGGCTCGAGGGGGCCCGGGTGCAAAGATGGATAAAGTTTTAAACAGAGAGGA
ATCTTTGCAGCTAATGGACCTTCTAGGTCTTGAAAGGAGTGGGAATTGGCTCCGGTGCCCGTCAGTGGGC
AGAGCGCACA
